Addgene plasmid #235055: Tad-CBE2.4
Purpose: Expresses Tad-CBE2.4 in mammalian cells.
Depositing lab: Weixin Tang. Depositing organization: University of Chicago. Publication: High-precision cytosine base editors by evolving nucleic-acid-recognition hotspots in deaminase. Wu Y, Xiao YL, Tang W. Nat Biotechnol. 2025 Jul 7:10.1038/s41587-025-02678-w. doi: 10.1038/s41587-025-02678-w. PubMed 40624252.
Backbone
  Vector backbone: pCMV with a BR322 origin
  Backbone size w/o insert (bp): 3402
  Vector type: Mammalian Expression, CRISPR
Growth in bacteria
  Bacterial resistance: Ampicillin, 100 μg/mL
  Growth temperature: 37°C
  Growth strain: DH5alpha
  Copy number: High Copy
Gene/Insert
  Gene/Insert name: Tad-CBE2.4-SpCas9 D10A
  Species: Synthetic
  Insert size (bp): 5373
  Tag / fusion protein: bpNLS (N terminal on insert); 2xUGI, SV40NLS (C terminal on insert)
  Cloning method: Golden Gate
Terms and licenses: Academic/Nonprofit Terms; Industry Terms: Not Available to Industry
How to cite: Tad-CBE2.4 was a gift from Weixin Tang (Addgene plasmid # 235055 ; http://n2t.net/addgene:235055 ; RRID:Addgene_235055)
