[The description below was written by a language model from this plasmid's Addgene catalogue record and pLannotate feature annotations shown in this document.]
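Description:
Tad-CBE2.4 is a mammalian expression plasmid encoding a cytosine base editor, built on a pCMV backbone and assembled by Golden Gate cloning. The sequenced plasmid is 8,775 nt. It is propagated in E. coli through a high-copy ColE1/pBR322-type origin and selected with ampicillin via the β-lactamase gene and its native promoter. Short remnants of cloning-vector sequence are also annotated (a bom fragment, lac promoter/operator and CAP site, lacI and SV40 promoter fragments), but these play no evident role in the construct's function.

The payload is a single synthetic open reading frame of about 5.4 kb driven by the human CMV immediate-early enhancer and promoter and terminated by the bovine growth hormone polyadenylation signal. A T7 promoter sits just upstream of the coding region and could support in vitro transcription. According to the record, the fusion begins with an N-terminal bipartite NLS, followed by the Tad-CBE2.4 deaminase, which the annotation recognises as derived from E. coli TadA, a tRNA adenosine deaminase. Judging from the associated publication title, it has been evolved for precise cytosine deamination. This domain is fused to Streptococcus pyogenes Cas9 carrying the D10A nickase mutation, then to two copies of the phage PBS2 uracil glycosylase inhibitor (UGI) and a C-terminal SV40 NLS. The automated feature table marks only one UGI copy, whereas the catalogue lists two. UGI blocks uracil excision, so that the deaminated base is retained as a C-to-T change. The nickase cuts the non-edited strand to bias repair towards the edit.

No guide RNA cassette is annotated, so a guide would have to be supplied separately. The plasmid is intended for expressing the editor in mammalian cells for targeted C•G-to-T•A base editing.
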