Features (pLannotate 1.2.2; 17 found; start..end, strand, type, name):
     78..938     -  CDS            AmpR: β-lactamase; bla; confers resistance to ampicillin, carbenicillin, and related antibiotics
    939..1043    -  promoter       AmpR promoter: bla
   1114..1158    -  misc_feature   bom (fragment): basis of mobility region from pBR322
   1313..1692    +  enhancer       CMV enhancer: human cytomegalovirus immediate early enhancer
   1693..1896    +  promoter       CMV promoter: human cytomegalovirus (CMV) immediate early promoter
   1938..1956    +  promoter       T7 promoter: promoter for bacteriophage T7 RNA polymerase
   2027..2506    +  CDS            tadA: TADA_ECOLI - Also known as yfhC. Experimental evidence at protein level: Swiss-Prot protein existence level 1. Catalyzes the deamination of adenosine to inosine at the wobble position 34 of tRNA(Arg2). Essential for cell viability. From Escherichia coli (strain K12).
   2621..6717    +  CDS            Cas9 (fragment): Cas9 (Csn1) endonuclease from the Streptococcus pyogenes Type II CRISPR/Cas system generates RNA-guided double strand breaks in DNA
   7031..7279    +  CDS            UGI: UNGI_BPPB2 - Experimental evidence at protein level: Swiss-Prot protein existence level 1. This protein binds specifically and reversibly to the host uracil-DNA glycosylase, preventing removal of uracil residues from PBS2 DNA by the host uracil-excision repair system. From Bacillus phage PBS2 (Bacteriophage PBS2).
   7397..7621    +  polyA_signal   bGH poly(A) signal: bovine growth hormone polyadenylation signal
   7625..7646    +  promoter       SV40 promoter (fragment): SV40 enhancer and early promoter
   7651..7667    +  misc_feature   MCS (fragment): pBluescript multiple cloning site
   7716..7732    -  protein_bind   lac operator: The lac repressor binds to the lac operator to inhibit transcription in E. coli. This inhibition can be relieved by adding lactose or isopropyl-β-D-thiogalactopyranoside (IPTG). lac repressor encoded by lacI
   7740..7770    -  promoter       lac promoter: promoter for the E. coli lac operon
   7785..7806    -  protein_bind   CAP binding site: CAP binding activates transcription in the presence of cAMP. E. coli catabolite activator protein
   7819..7911    -  CDS            lacI (fragment): lac repressor; lacI; The lac repressor binds to the lac operator to inhibit transcription in E. coli. This inhibition can be relieved by adding lactose or isopropyl-β-D-thiogalactopyranoside (IPTG).
   8094..8682    -  rep_origin     ori: high-copy-number ColE1/pMB1/pBR322/pUC origin of replication
>Addgene plasmid #235055 | Tad-CBE2.4 | addgene full sequence | sequence record 466794 | Addgene NGS Result
TTCACCTAGATCCTTTTAAATTAAAAATGAAGTTTTAAATCAATCTAAAGTATATATGAGTAAACTTGGT
CTGACAGTTACCAATGCTTAATCAGTGAGGCACCTATCTCAGCGATCTGTCTATTTCGTTCATCCATAGT
TGCCTGACTCCCCGTCGTGTAGATAACTACGATACGGGAGGGCTTACCATCTGGCCCCAGTGCTGCAATG
ATACCGCGGCTACCACGCTCACCGGCTCCAGATTTATCAGCAATAAACCAGCCAGCCGGAAGGGCCGAGC
GCAGAAGTGGTCCTGCAACTTTATCCGCCTCCATCCAGTCTATTAATTGTTGCCGGGAAGCTAGAGTAAG
TAGTTCGCCAGTTAATAGTTTGCGCAACGTTGTTGCCATTGCTACAGGCATCGTGGTGTCACGCTCGTCG
TTTGGTATGGCTTCATTCAGCTCCGGTTCCCAACGATCAAGGCGAGTTACATGATCCCCCATGTTGTGCA
AAAAAGCGGTTAGCTCCTTCGGTCCTCCGATCGTTGTCAGAAGTAAGTTGGCCGCAGTGTTATCACTCAT
GGTTATGGCAGCACTGCATAATTCTCTTACTGTCATGCCATCCGTAAGATGCTTTTCTGTGACTGGTGAG
TACTCAACCAAGTCATTCTGAGAATAGTGTATGCGGCGACCGAGTTGCTCTTGCCCGGCGTCAATACGGG
ATAATACCGCGCCACATAGCAGAACTTTAAAAGTGCTCATCATTGGAAAACGTTCTTCGGGGCGAAAACT
CTCAAGGATCTTACCGCTGTTGAGATCCAGTTCGATGTAACCCACTCGTGCACCCAACTGATCTTCAGCA
TCTTTTACTTTCACCAGCGTTTCTGGGTGAGCAAAAACAGGAAGGCAAAATGCCGCAAAAAAGGGAATAA
GGGCGACACGGAAATGTTGAATACTCATACTCTTCCTTTTTCAATATTATTGAAGCATTTATCAGGGTTA
TTGTCTCATGAGCGGATACATATTTGAATGTATTTAGAAAAATAAACAAATAGGGGTTCCGCGCACATTT
CCCCGAAAAGTGCCACCTGACGTCGACGGATCGGGAGATCGATCTCCCGATCCCCTAGGGTCGACTCTCA
GTACAATCTGCTCTGATGCCGCATAGTTAAGCCAGTATCTGCTCCCTGCTTGTGTGTTGGAGGTCGCTGA
GTAGTGCGCGAGCAAAATTTAAGCTACAACAAGGCAAGGCTTGACCGACAATTGCATGAAGAATCTGCTT
AGGGTTAGGCGTTTTGCGCTGCTTCGCGATGTACGGGCCAGATATACGCGTTGACATTGATTATTGACTA
GTTATTAATAGTAATCAATTACGGGGTCATTAGTTCATAGCCCATATATGGAGTTCCGCGTTACATAACT
TACGGTAAATGGCCCGCCTGGCTGACCGCCCAACGACCCCCGCCCATTGACGTCAATAATGACGTATGTT
CCCATAGTAACGCCAATAGGGACTTTCCATTGACGTCAATGGGTGGAGTATTTACGGTAAACTGCCCACT
TGGCAGTACATCAAGTGTATCATATGCCAAGTACGCCCCCTATTGACGTCAATGACGGTAAATGGCCCGC
CTGGCATTATGCCCAGTACATGACCTTATGGGACTTTCCTACTTGGCAGTACATCTACGTATTAGTCATC
GCTATTACCATGGTGATGCGGTTTTGGCAGTACATCAATGGGCGTGGATAGCGGTTTGACTCACGGGGAT
TTCCAAGTCTCCACCCCATTGACGTCAATGGGAGTTTGTTTTGGCACCAAAATCAACGGGACTTTCCAAA
ATGTCGTAACAACTCCGCCCCATTGACGCAAATGGGCGGTAGGCGTGTACGGTGGGAGGTCTATATAAGC
AGAGCTGGTTTAGTGAACCGTCAGATCCGCTAGAGATCCGCGGCCGCTAATACGACTCACTATAGGGAGA
GCCGCCACCATGAAACGGACAGCCGACGGAAGCGAGTTCGAGTCACCAAAGAAGAAGCGGAAAGTCTCCG
AGGTGGAATTCTCTCACGAGTACTGGATGAGGCATGCCCTGACCCTGGCCAAGCGGGCCTGGGATGAGCG
GGACGTGCCAGTGGGCGCCGTGCTGGTGCACAACAACCGGGTCATCGGCGAGGGCTGGAATAGAGCCATC
GGAAGACACGACCCCACCGCCCACGCCGAGATCATGGCCCTGCGGCAGGGCGGCCTGGTGATGCAGAACT
ACAGACTGATCGACGCCACACTGTACAGCACACTGGAACCTTGTGTGATGTGCGCCGGCGCCATGATCCA
CAGCAGAATCGGCAGAGTTGTGTTTGGAGCTAGATACCTGAGAATGGGCGCTGCCGGATCTCTGATGAAC
GTGCTGCACTATCCTGGCATTAAGCACAGAGTGGAAATCACCGAGGGCATCCTCGCTGATGAGTGCGCCG
CTCTGCTGAGCGACTTCTTCCGGATGCCTAGACGGGTGTTCAAGGCCCAAAAAAAGGCCCAGAGCAGCAT
CAACTCTGGAGGATCTAGCGGAGGATCCTCTGGCAGCGAGACACCAGGAACAAGCGAGTCAGCAACACCA
GAGAGCAGTGGCGGCAGCAGCGGCGGCAGCGACAAGAAGTACAGCATCGGCCTGGCCATCGGCACCAACT
CTGTGGGCTGGGCCGTGATCACCGACGAGTACAAGGTGCCCAGCAAGAAATTCAAGGTGCTGGGCAACAC
CGACCGGCACAGCATCAAGAAGAACCTGATCGGAGCCCTGCTGTTCGACAGCGGCGAAACAGCCGAGGCC
ACCCGGCTGAAGAGAACCGCCAGAAGAAGATACACCAGACGGAAGAACCGGATCTGCTATCTGCAAGAGA
TCTTCAGCAACGAGATGGCCAAGGTGGACGACAGCTTCTTCCACAGACTGGAAGAGTCCTTCCTGGTGGA
AGAGGATAAGAAGCACGAGCGGCACCCCATCTTCGGCAACATCGTGGACGAGGTGGCCTACCACGAGAAG
TACCCCACCATCTACCACCTGAGAAAGAAACTGGTGGACAGCACCGACAAGGCCGACCTGCGGCTGATCT
ATCTGGCCCTGGCCCACATGATCAAGTTCCGGGGCCACTTCCTGATCGAGGGCGACCTGAACCCCGACAA
CAGCGACGTGGACAAGCTGTTCATCCAGCTGGTGCAGACCTACAACCAGCTGTTCGAGGAAAACCCCATC
AACGCCAGCGGCGTGGACGCCAAGGCCATCCTGTCTGCCAGACTGAGCAAGAGCAGACGGCTGGAAAATC
TGATCGCCCAGCTGCCCGGCGAAAAGAAGAATGGCCTGTTCGGAAACCTGATTGCCCTGAGCCTGGGCCT
GACCCCCAACTTCAAGAGCAACTTCGACCTGGCCGAGGATGCCAAACTGCAGCTGAGCAAGGACACCTAC
GACGACGACCTGGACAACCTGCTGGCCCAGATCGGCGACCAGTACGCCGACCTGTTTCTGGCCGCCAAGA
ACCTGTCCGACGCCATCCTGCTGAGCGACATCCTGAGAGTGAACACCGAGATCACCAAGGCCCCCCTGAG
CGCCTCTATGATCAAGAGATACGACGAGCACCACCAGGACCTGACCCTGCTGAAAGCTCTCGTGCGGCAG
CAGCTGCCTGAGAAGTACAAAGAGATTTTCTTCGACCAGAGCAAGAACGGCTACGCCGGCTACATTGACG
GCGGAGCCAGCCAGGAAGAGTTCTACAAGTTCATCAAGCCCATCCTGGAAAAGATGGACGGCACCGAGGA
ACTGCTCGTGAAGCTGAACAGAGAGGACCTGCTGCGGAAGCAGCGGACCTTCGACAACGGCAGCATCCCC
CACCAGATCCACCTGGGAGAGCTGCACGCCATTCTGCGGCGGCAGGAAGATTTTTACCCATTCCTGAAGG
ACAACCGGGAAAAGATCGAGAAGATCCTGACCTTCCGCATCCCCTACTACGTGGGCCCTCTGGCCAGGGG
AAACAGCAGATTCGCCTGGATGACCAGAAAGAGCGAGGAAACCATCACCCCCTGGAACTTCGAGGAAGTG
GTGGACAAGGGCGCTTCCGCCCAGAGCTTCATCGAGCGGATGACCAACTTCGATAAGAACCTGCCCAACG
AGAAGGTGCTGCCCAAGCACAGCCTGCTGTACGAGTACTTCACCGTGTATAACGAGCTGACCAAAGTGAA
ATACGTGACCGAGGGAATGAGAAAGCCCGCCTTCCTGAGCGGCGAGCAGAAAAAGGCCATCGTGGACCTG
CTGTTCAAGACCAACCGGAAAGTGACCGTGAAGCAGCTGAAAGAGGACTACTTCAAGAAAATCGAGTGCT
TCGACTCCGTGGAAATCTCCGGCGTGGAAGATCGGTTCAACGCCTCCCTGGGCACATACCACGATCTGCT
GAAAATTATCAAGGACAAGGACTTCCTGGACAATGAGGAAAACGAGGACATTCTGGAAGATATCGTGCTG
ACCCTGACACTGTTTGAGGACAGAGAGATGATCGAGGAACGGCTGAAAACCTATGCCCACCTGTTCGACG
ACAAAGTGATGAAGCAGCTGAAGCGGCGGAGATACACCGGCTGGGGCAGGCTGAGCCGGAAGCTGATCAA
CGGCATCCGGGACAAGCAGTCCGGCAAGACAATCCTGGATTTCCTGAAGTCCGACGGCTTCGCCAACAGA
AACTTCATGCAGCTGATCCACGACGACAGCCTGACCTTTAAAGAGGACATCCAGAAAGCCCAGGTGTCCG
GCCAGGGCGATAGCCTGCACGAGCACATTGCCAATCTGGCCGGCAGCCCCGCCATTAAGAAGGGCATCCT
GCAGACAGTGAAGGTGGTGGACGAGCTCGTGAAAGTGATGGGCCGGCACAAGCCCGAGAACATCGTGATC
GAAATGGCCAGAGAGAACCAGACCACCCAGAAGGGACAGAAGAACAGCCGCGAGAGAATGAAGCGGATCG
AAGAGGGCATCAAAGAGCTGGGCAGCCAGATCCTGAAAGAACACCCCGTGGAAAACACCCAGCTGCAGAA
CGAGAAGCTGTACCTGTACTACCTGCAGAATGGGCGGGATATGTACGTGGACCAGGAACTGGACATCAAC
CGGCTGTCCGACTACGATGTGGACCATATCGTGCCTCAGAGCTTTCTGAAGGACGACTCCATCGACAACA
AGGTGCTGACCAGAAGCGACAAGAACCGGGGCAAGAGCGACAACGTGCCCTCCGAAGAGGTCGTGAAGAA
GATGAAGAACTACTGGCGGCAGCTGCTGAACGCCAAGCTGATTACCCAGAGAAAGTTCGACAATCTGACC
AAGGCCGAGAGAGGCGGCCTGAGCGAACTGGATAAGGCCGGCTTCATCAAGAGACAGCTGGTGGAAACCC
GGCAGATCACAAAGCACGTGGCACAGATCCTGGACTCCCGGATGAACACTAAGTACGACGAGAATGACAA
GCTGATCCGGGAAGTGAAAGTGATCACCCTGAAGTCCAAGCTGGTGTCCGATTTCCGGAAGGATTTCCAG
TTTTACAAAGTGCGCGAGATCAACAACTACCACCACGCCCACGACGCCTACCTGAACGCCGTCGTGGGAA
CCGCCCTGATCAAAAAGTACCCTAAGCTGGAAAGCGAGTTCGTGTACGGCGACTACAAGGTGTACGACGT
GCGGAAGATGATCGCCAAGAGCGAGCAGGAAATCGGCAAGGCTACCGCCAAGTACTTCTTCTACAGCAAC
ATCATGAACTTTTTCAAGACCGAGATTACCCTGGCCAACGGCGAGATCCGGAAGCGGCCTCTGATCGAGA
CAAACGGCGAAACCGGGGAGATCGTGTGGGATAAGGGCCGGGATTTTGCCACCGTGCGGAAAGTGCTGAG
CATGCCCCAAGTGAATATCGTGAAAAAGACCGAGGTGCAGACAGGCGGCTTCAGCAAAGAGTCTATCCTG
CCCAAGAGGAACAGCGATAAGCTGATCGCCAGAAAGAAGGACTGGGACCCTAAGAAGTACGGCGGCTTCG
ACAGCCCCACCGTGGCCTATTCTGTGCTGGTGGTGGCCAAAGTGGAAAAGGGCAAGTCCAAGAAACTGAA
GAGTGTGAAAGAGCTGCTGGGGATCACCATCATGGAAAGAAGCAGCTTCGAGAAGAATCCCATCGACTTT
CTGGAAGCCAAGGGCTACAAAGAAGTGAAAAAGGACCTGATCATCAAGCTGCCTAAGTACTCCCTGTTCG
AGCTGGAAAACGGCCGGAAGAGAATGCTGGCCTCTGCCGGCGAACTGCAGAAGGGAAACGAACTGGCCCT
GCCCTCCAAATATGTGAACTTCCTGTACCTGGCCAGCCACTATGAGAAGCTGAAGGGCTCCCCCGAGGAT
AATGAGCAGAAACAGCTGTTTGTGGAACAGCACAAGCACTACCTGGACGAGATCATCGAGCAGATCAGCG
AGTTCTCCAAGAGAGTGATCCTGGCCGACGCTAATCTGGACAAAGTGCTGTCCGCCTACAACAAGCACCG
GGATAAGCCCATCAGAGAGCAGGCCGAGAATATCATCCACCTGTTTACCCTGACCAATCTGGGAGCCCCT
GCCGCCTTCAAGTACTTTGACACCACCATCGACCGGAAGAGGTACACCAGCACCAAAGAGGTGCTGGACG
CCACCCTGATCCACCAGAGCATCACCGGCCTGTACGAGACACGGATCGACCTGTCTCAGCTGGGAGGTGA
CAGCGGCGGGAGCGGCGGGAGCGGGGGGAGCACTAATCTGAGCGACATCATTGAGAAGGAGACTGGGAAA
CAGCTGGTCATTCAGGAGTCCATCCTGATGCTGCCTGAGGAGGTGGAGGAAGTGATCGGCAACAAGCCAG
AGTCTGACATCCTGGTGCACACCGCCTACGACGAGTCCACAGATGAGAATGTGATGCTGCTGACCTCTGA
CGCCCCCGAGTATAAGCCTTGGGCCCTGGTCATCCAGGATTCTAACGGCGAGAATAAGATCAAGATGCTG
AGCGGAGGATCCGGAGGATCTGGAGGCAGCACCAACCTGTCTGACATCATCGAGAAGGAGACAGGCAAGC
AGCTGGTCATCCAGGAGAGCATCCTGATGCTGCCCGAAGAAGTCGAAGAAGTGATCGGAAACAAGCCTGA
GAGCGATATCCTGGTCCATACCGCCTACGACGAGAGTACCGACGAAAATGTGATGCTGCTGACATCCGAC
GCCCCAGAGTATAAGCCCTGGGCTCTGGTCATCCAGGATTCCAACGGAGAGAACAAAATCAAAATGCTGT
CTGGCGGCTCAAAAAGAACCGCCGACGGCAGCGAATTCGAGCCCAAGAAGAAGAGGAAAGTCTAACCGGT
CATCATCACCATCACCATTGAGTTTAAACCCGCTGATCAGCCTCGACTGTGCCTTCTAGTTGCCAGCCAT
CTGTTGTTTGCCCCTCCCCCGTGCCTTCCTTGACCCTGGAAGGTGCCACTCCCACTGTCCTTTCCTAATA
AAATGAGGAAATTGCATCGCATTGTCTGAGTAGGTGTCATTCTATTCTGGGGGGTGGGGTGGGGCAGGAC
AGCAAGGGGGAGGATTGGGAAGACAATAGCAGGCATGCTGGGGATGCGGTGGGCTCTATGGCTTCTGAGG
CGGAAAGAACCAGCTGGGGCTCGATACCGTCGACCTCTAGCTAGAGCTTGGCGTAATCATGGTCATAGCT
GTTTCCTGTGTGAAATTGTTATCCGCTCACAATTCCACACAACATACGAGCCGGAAGCATAAAGTGTAAA
GCCTAGGGTGCCTAATGAGTGAGCTAACTCACATTAATTGCGTTGCGCTCACTGCCCGCTTTCCAGTCGG
GAAACCTGTCGTGCCAGCTGCATTAATGAATCGGCCAACGCGCGGGGAGAGGCGGTTTGCGTATTGGGCG
CTCTTCCGCTTCCTCGCTCACTGACTCGCTGCGCTCGGTCGTTCGGCTGCGGCGAGCGGTATCAGCTCAC
TCAAAGGCGGTAATACGGTTATCCACAGAATCAGGGGATAACGCAGGAAAGAACATGTGAGCAAAAGGCC
AGCAAAAGGCCAGGAACCGTAAAAAGGCCGCGTTGCTGGCGTTTTTCCATAGGCTCCGCCCCCCTGACGA
GCATCACAAAAATCGACGCTCAAGTCAGAGGTGGCGAAACCCGACAGGACTATAAAGATACCAGGCGTTT
CCCCCTGGAAGCTCCCTCGTGCGCTCTCCTGTTCCGACCCTGCCGCTTACCGGATACCTGTCCGCCTTTC
TCCCTTCGGGAAGCGTGGCGCTTTCTCATAGCTCACGCTGTAGGTATCTCAGTTCGGTGTAGGTCGTTCG
CTCCAAGCTGGGCTGTGTGCACGAACCCCCCGTTCAGCCCGACCGCTGCGCCTTATCCGGTAACTATCGT
CTTGAGTCCAACCCGGTAAGACACGACTTATCGCCACTGGCAGCAGCCACTGGTAACAGGATTAGCAGAG
CGAGGTATGTAGGCGGTGCTACAGAGTTCTTGAAGTGGTGGCCTAACTACGGCTACACTAGAAGAACAGT
ATTTGGTATCTGCGCTCTGCTGAAGCCAGTTACCTTCGGAAAAAGAGTTGGTAGCTCTTGATCCGGCAAA
CAAACCACCGCTGGTAGCGGTGGTTTTTTTGTTTGCAAGCAGCAGATTACGCGCAGAAAAAAAGGATCTC
AAGAAGATCCTTTGATCTTTTCTACGGGGTCTGACACTCAGTGGAACGAAAACTCACGTTAAGGGATTTT
GGTCATGAGATTATCAAAAAGGATC
